Addgene plasmid #182488: Linked Free NES (AG4TGGA)2
Purpose: Yeast integrative plasmid for expressing fusion protein ERG20-AcNES1, with linker sequence (AG4TGGA)2 (GAL10 promoter). Contains uracil auxotrophic marker (K. lactis URA3).
Depositing lab: Claudia Vickers. Depositing organization: University of Queensland. Publication: Metabolic flux enhancement from the translational fusion of terpene synthases is linked to terpene synthase accumulation. Cheah LC, Liu L, Stark T, Plan MR, Peng B, Lu Z, Schenk G, Sainsbury F, Vickers CE. Metab Eng. 2023 May;77:143-151. doi: 10.1016/j.ymben.2023.03.012. Epub 2023 Mar 28. PubMed 36990382.
Backbone
  Vector backbone: pILGFPB5A
  Vector type: Yeast Expression, Synthetic Biology ; Metabolic engineering
  Selectable markers: URA3
Growth in bacteria
  Bacterial resistance: Ampicillin, 100 μg/mL
  Growth temperature: 37°C
  Growth strain: DH5alpha
  Copy number: High Copy
Gene/Insert
  Gene/Insert name: FPPS-NES (alt name: ERG20-AcNES1, wtERG20-AcNES1, nerolidol/linalool synthase)
  Species: S. cerevisiae (budding yeast), Synthetic; Actinidia chinensis
  Insert size (bp): 2842
  Promoter: GAL10
  Cloning method: Gibson Cloning
  Sequencing primers: 5′ GTGGTAATGCCATGTAATATGATTATTAAAC; 3′ GCATTGGCACGGTGCAACAC
Terms and licenses: Academic/Nonprofit Terms; Industry Terms: Not Available to Industry
Depositor comments: Please visit https://www.biorxiv.org/content/10.1101/2022.11.08.515726v1 for bioRxiv preprint.
How to cite: Linked Free NES (AG4TGGA)2 was a gift from Claudia Vickers (Addgene plasmid # 182488 ; http://n2t.net/addgene:182488 ; RRID:Addgene_182488)
