[The description below was written by a language model from this plasmid's Addgene catalogue record and pLannotate feature annotations shown in this document.]
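Description:
Linked Free NES (AG4TGGA)2 is a yeast integrative expression plasmid built on the pILGFPB5A backbone for metabolic engineering of terpene production in Saccharomyces cerevisiae. It is propagated in E. coli through a high-copy ColE1/pUC-type origin with ampicillin resistance (AmpR under its own bla promoter). The feature table shows no yeast replication origin, which fits its use as an integrating vector. Selection in yeast relies on uracil prototrophy. The catalogue specifies a Kluyveromyces lactis URA3 marker, whereas the automated annotation labels the full-length URA3 coding sequence by similarity to the S. cerevisiae protein. A separate short URA3 fragment spanning the sequence origin may relate to integration targeting, but the record does not state this. Remnants of lacZα, lacI, rop, bom and the lac promoter/operator are carry-overs from the cloning backbone.

The payload is a translational fusion of about 2.8 kb driven by the GAL10 side of the divergent, Gal4-regulated GAL1,10 promoter. The upstream partner is wild-type yeast ERG20, the farnesyl pyrophosphate synthase that condenses isopentenyl pyrophosphate with allylic pyrophosphates to make FPP. It is joined through a linker designated (AG4TGGA)2 to AcNES1, a nerolidol/linalool synthase from Actinidia chinensis (kiwifruit). The annotation tool matched this region to the homologous strawberry NES1, which converts FPP to nerolidol and GPP to linalool, so that label reflects similarity rather than source. No terminator is annotated. Fusing the precursor-supplying enzyme to the terpene synthase supports studies of how such fusions and their linker design affect metabolic flux and terpene synthase accumulation.
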