Features (pLannotate 1.2.2; 16 found; start..end, strand, type, name):
     17..670     -  promoter       GAL1,10 promoter: GAL1 and GAL10 genes of S. cerevisiae; divergent inducible promoter, regulated by Gal4
    691..1746    +  CDS            ERG20: FPPS_YEAST - Also known as BOT3, FDS1, FPP1. Experimental evidence at protein level: Swiss-Prot protein existence level 1. Catalyzes the sequential condensation of isopentenyl pyrophosphate with the allylic pyrophosphates, dimethylallyl pyrophosphate, and then with the resultant geranylpyrophosphate to the ultimate product farnesyl pyrophosphate. From Saccharomyces cerevisiae (strain ATCC 204508 / S288c) (Baker's yeast).
   1963..3525    +  CDS            NES1_FRAAN: Experimental evidence at protein level: Swiss-Prot protein existence level 1. Involved in monoterpene (C10) and sesquiterpene (C15) biosynthesis. Converts geranyl diphosphate (GPP) into S-linalool and farnesyl diphosphate (FPP) into (3S)-E-nerolidol. Exclusively present and highly expressed in the fruit of cultivated (octaploid) varieties. From Fragaria ananassa (Strawberry) (Fragaria chiloensis x Fragaria virginiana).
   3831..4616    -  CDS            URA3: PYRF_YEAST - Experimental evidence at protein level: Swiss-Prot protein existence level 1. From Saccharomyces cerevisiae (strain ATCC 204508 / S288c) (Baker's yeast).
   4619..4782    -  promoter       URA3 promoter (fragment): S. cerevisiae URA3
   4789..4946    +  CDS            lacZα (fragment): LacZα fragment of β-galactosidase; lacZ fragment
   4952..5051    -  misc_feature   bom (fragment): basis of mobility region from pBR322
   5153..5188    -  CDS            rop (fragment): Rop protein, which maintains plasmids at low copy number; rop
   5283..5387    +  promoter       AmpR promoter: bla
   5388..6248    +  CDS            AmpR: β-lactamase; bla; confers resistance to ampicillin, carbenicillin, and related antibiotics
   6419..7007    +  rep_origin     ori: high-copy-number ColE1/pMB1/pBR322/pUC origin of replication
   7190..7282    +  CDS            lacI (fragment): lac repressor; lacI; The lac repressor binds to the lac operator to inhibit transcription in E. coli. This inhibition can be relieved by adding lactose or isopropyl-β-D-thiogalactopyranoside (IPTG).
   7295..7316    +  protein_bind   CAP binding site: CAP binding activates transcription in the presence of cAMP. E. coli catabolite activator protein
   7331..7361    +  promoter       lac promoter: promoter for the E. coli lac operon
   7369..7385    +  protein_bind   lac operator: The lac repressor binds to the lac operator to inhibit transcription in E. coli. This inhibition can be relieved by adding lactose or isopropyl-β-D-thiogalactopyranoside (IPTG). lac repressor encoded by lacI
   7539..6       -  CDS            URA3 (fragment) (across the origin): orotidine-5'-phosphate decarboxylase, required for uracil biosynthesis; S. cerevisiae URA3; yeast auxotrophic marker, counterselectable with 5-fluoroorotic acid (5-FOA)
>Addgene plasmid #182488 | Linked Free NES (AG4TGGA)2 | addgene full sequence | sequence record 360434 | Addgene NGS Result
AGTCCTACTAGTTATAGTTTTTTCTCCTTGACGTTAAAGTATAGAGGTATATTAACAATTTTTTGTTGAT
ACTTTTATGACATTTGAATAAGAAGTAATACAAACCGAAAATGTTGAAAGTATTAGTTAAAGTGGTTATG
CAGCTTTTGCATTTATATATCTGTTAATAGATCAAAAATCATCGCTTCGCTGATTAATTACCCCAGAAAT
AAGGCTAAAAAACTAATCGCATTATTATCCTATGGTTGTTAATTTGATTCGTTGATTTGAAGGTTTGTGG
GGCCAGGTTACTGCCAATTTTTCCTCTTCATAACCATAAAAGCTAGTATTGTAGAATCTTTATTGTTCGG
AGCAGTGCGGCGCGAGGCACATCTGCGTTTCAGGAACGCGACCGGTGAAGACCAGGACGCACGGAGGAGA
GTCTTCCGTCGGAGGGCTGTCGCCCGCTCGGCGGCTTCTAATCCGTACTTCAATATAGCAATGAGCAGTT
AAGCGTATTACTGAAAGTTCCAAAGAGAAGGTTTTTTTAGGCTAAGATAATGGGGCTCTTTACATTTCCA
CAACATATAAGTAAGATTAGATATGGATATGTATATGGTGGTATTGCCATGTAATATGATTATTAAACTT
CTTTGCGTCCATCCAAAAAAAAAAGTAAGAATTTTTGAAAATTCAATATAAGGATCCAAAATGGCTTCAG
AAAAAGAAATTAGGAGAGAGAGATTCTTGAACGTTTTCCCTAAATTAGTAGAGGAATTGAACGCATCGCT
TTTGGCTTACGGTATGCCTAAGGAAGCATGTGACTGGTATGCCCACTCATTGAACTACAACACTCCAGGC
GGTAAGTTAAATAGAGGTTTGTCCGTTGTGGACACGTATGCTATTCTCTCCAACAAGACCGTTGAACAAT
TGGGGCAAGAAGAATACGAAAAGGTTGCTATTCTAGGTTGGTGCATTGAGTTGTTGCAGGCTTACTTCTT
GGTCGCCGATGATATGATGGACAAGTCCATTACCAGAAGAGGCCAACCATGTTGGTACAAGGTTCCTGAA
GTTGGGGAAATTGCCATCAATGACGCATTCATGTTAGAGGCTGCTATCTACAAGCTTTTGAAATCTCACT
TCAGAAACGAAAAATACTACATAGATATCACCGAATTGTTCCATGAAGTCACCTTCCAAACCGAATTGGG
CCAATTGATGGACTTAATCACTGCACCTGAAGACAAAGTCGACTTGAGTAAGTTCTCCCTAAAGAAGCAC
TCCTTCATAGTTACTTTCAAGACTGCTTACTATTCTTTCTACTTGCCTGTCGCATTGGCTATGTACGTTG
CCGGTATCACAGATGAAAAGGATTTGAAACAAGCCAGAGATGTCTTGATTCCATTGGGTGAATATTTCCA
AATTCAAGATGACTACTTAGACTGCTTCGGTACCCCAGAACAGATCGGTAAGATCGGTACAGATATCCAA
GATAACAAATGTTCTTGGGTAATCAACAAGGCATTAGAACTTGCTTCCGCAGAACAAAGAAAGACTTTAG
ACGAAAATTACGGTAAGAAGGACTCAGTCGCAGAAGCCAAATGCAAAAAGATTTTCAATGACTTGAAAAT
CGACCAGTTATACCACGAATATGAAGAGTCTGTTGCCAAGGATTTGAAGGCCAAGATCTCCCAAGTCGAC
GAGTCTCGTGGCTTCAAAGCCGACGTCTTAACTGCGTTTTTGAACAAAGTTTACAAGAGAAGCAAAAGAT
CTGCTGGTGGAGGAGGTACTGGTGGTGCTGCAGGAGGCGGAGGTACAGGAGGTGCAGAGCTCATGGCTAC
CGCAGCAGGTCCTATCGCAACTAACAACTCCCCACAAAACTCCAACGCTTACAGAACTCCAATCGCTCCT
TCCGTACCAATTACTCATAAATGGTCTATAGCTGAAGATTTGACATGTATTTCCAATCCTAGTAAGCACA
ATAACCCTCAAACTGGTTACAGATCATTTTCTGACGAATTATACGTTAAGTACGAAGAAAAGTTGGAAGA
TGTTAGAAAAGCATTAAGAGAAGTTGAAGAAAACCCTTTGGAAGGTTTAGTTATGATAGACGCTTTGCAA
AGATTGGGTATCGATTACCATTTCAGAGGTGAAATTGGTGCATTCTTGCAAAAGCAACAAATCATATCTT
CAACTCCAGATGGTTACCCTGAACATGGTTTGTACGAAGTTTCAACATTGTTTAGATTCTTAAGACAAGA
AGGTCACAATGTTACCGCTGACGTCTTTAATAACTTCAAGGATAAGGAAGGTAGATTCAGATCAGAATTG
TCAACAGATATTAGAGGTTTGATGTCCTTATACGAAGCAAGTCAATTGAGAATAGAAGGTGAAGACATCT
TAGATCAAGCTGCTGATTTCTCCAGTCAATTGTTAGGTAGATGGACAAAAGATCCTAATCATCACGAAGC
CAGATTGGTTTCTAACACTTTAACACATCCATACCACAAGTCATTGGCTACCTTTATGGGTCAAAAATTG
TCCTACATGAACTGCAAGGGTCCAAACTGGGACGGTGTCGATAATTTGCAAGAATTAGCTAAGATGGATT
TGACTATCGTACAAAGTATCCATCAAAAGGAAGTATTCCAAGTTTCTCAATGGTGGAAGGATACAGGTTT
AGCCAATGAATTGAAATTGGCTAGAAACCAACCATTGAAGTGGTATATGTGGCCTATGGCCGCTTTAACC
GATCCAAGATTCAGTGAAGAAAGAGTTGAATTAACTAAGCCTATTTCTTTTATATACATCATAGATGACA
TCTTCGACGTCTATGGTACCATTGAAGAATTGACCTTGTTTACTGATGCAGTTAATAGATGGGAATTGTC
TGCCGTCGAACAATTACCAGACTACATGAAAGTATGTTTCAAGGCTTTGTACGATGTTACCAACGAAATC
GCATACAAAATCTATAAAAAGCATGGTCAAAACCCTATTGATTCCTTGCAAAAGACTTGGGCTAGTTTGT
GCAATGCATTTTTAGTTGAAGCAAAGTGGTTCGCCTCTGGTCACTTGCCAAATGCAGAAGAATACTTAAA
GAACGGTATCATCTCTTCAGGTGTTCATGTTGTCTTGGCCCACATGTTTTTCTTGTTAGGTGACGGTATT
ACACAAGAATCAGTTGATTTGGTAGATGACTATCCAGGTATTTCCACAAGTATCGCAACCATTTTGAGAT
TATCTGATGACTTGGGTTCAGCCAAAGATGAAGACCAAGATGGTTATGATGGTTCTTACATCGAATGTTA
CATGAAGGAACATAAGGGTTCCAGTGTCGATTCAGCCAGAGAAGAAGTAATAAGAATGATCTCCGAAGCA
TGGAAATGTTTGAATAAGGAATGCTTATCACCAAACCCTTTTTCTGAATCATTCAGAATAGGTTCCTTGA
ATATGGCTAGAATGATCCCTATGATGTACTCTTACGATGACAACCATAACTTGCCAATTTTAGAAGAACA
CATGAAGGCAATGATCTATAACACATCTTTATAACTCGAGATAGATTAATTTAAACAGTATATGTACAGT
TTTATATATATATATATATATATACATATATAAAGAAACCTGTGCGTTTTTTGTATTTTCAAATACATTT
AGTTTTGGCGCCACTTCTATAAAAGGTCTCATGATATTGTTACTCTAGAGATCCCAATACAACAGATCAC
GTGATCTTTTTGTAAGATGAAGTTGAAGTAGTGTTGCACCGTGCCAATGCAGGTGGCTATTAGATTAAAT
ATGTGATTTGTTCTATTAAGTTTCCTGTATAATTAATGGGGAGCGCTGATTCTCTTTTGGTACGCTTCCC
ATCCAGCATTTCTGTATCTTTCACCTTCAACCTTAGGATCTCTACCCTTGGCGAAAAGTCCTCTGCCAAC
AATGATGATATCTGATCCACCACTTACAACTTCGTCGACGGTTCTGTACTGCTGACCCAATGCATCGCCT
TTGTCGTCTAAACCTACACCTGGGGTCATGATTAGCCAATCAAACCCTTCTTCTCTTCCTCCCATATCGT
TCTGAGCAATGAACCCAATAACGAAATCTTTATCACTCTTTGCAATATCAACGGTACCCTTAGTATATTC
ACCGTGTGCTAGAGAACCCTTGGAAGACAATTCAGCAAGCATCAATAATCCCCTTGGTTCTTTGGTGACC
TCTTGCGCACCTTGTTTCAAGCCAGCAACAATACCAGCACCAGTAACCCCGTGGGCGTTGGTGATATCAG
ACCATTCTGCGATACGGTAAACGCCCGATGTATATTGTAATTTGACTGTGTTACCGATATCGGCGAATTT
TCTGTCCTCAAATATCAAGAACTTGTATTTCTCTGCCAATGCTTTCAATGGAACGACAGTACCCTCATAA
CTGAAATCATCCAAGATATCAACGTGTGTTTTCAAAAGGCAAATGTATGGACCCAACGTTTCAACAAGTT
TCAATAGCTCATCAGTCGAACGAACGTCAAGAGAAGCACACAAATTGGTCTTCTTTTCATCCATTAAACG
TAAAAGTTTCGATGCAACCGGACTTGCATGAGTCTCAGCTCTACTGGTATATGATTTTGTGGACATGTTT
TATCTTCGTTTCCTGCAGGTTTTTGTTCTGTGCAGTTGGGTTAAGAATACTGGGCAATTTCATGTTTCTT
CAACACTACATATGCGTATATATACCAATCTAAGTCTGTGCTCCTTCCTTCGTTCTTCCTTCTGTTCGGA
GATTACCGAATCAAAAAAATTTAAATGAATTCACTGGCCGTCGTTTTACAACGTCGTGACTGGGAAAACC
CTGGCGTTACCCAACTTAATCGCCTTGCAGCACATCCCCCTTTCGCCAGCTGGCGTAATAGCGAAGAGGC
CCGCACCGATCGCCCTTCCCAACAGTTGCGCAGCCTGAATGGCGAATGGCGCCTGATGCGGTATTTTCTC
CTTACGCATCTGTGCGGTATTTCACACCGCATATGGTGCACTCTCAGTACAATCTGCTCTGATGCCGCAT
AGTTAAGCCAGCCCCGACACCCGCCAACACCCGCTGACGCGCCCTGACGGGCTTGTCTGCTCCCGGCATC
CGCTTACAGACAAGCTGTGACCGTCTCCGGGAGCTGCATGTGTCAGAGGTTTTCACCGTCATCACCGAAA
CGCGCGAGACGAAAGGGCCTCGTGATACGCCTATTTTTATAGGTTAATGTCATGATAATAATGGTTTCTT
AGACGTCAGGTGGCACTTTTCGGGGAAATGTGCGCGGAACCCCTATTTGTTTATTTTTCTAAATACATTC
AAATATGTATCCGCTCATGAGACAATAACCCTGATAAATGCTTCAATAATATTGAAAAAGGAAGAGTATG
AGTATTCAACATTTCCGTGTCGCCCTTATTCCCTTTTTTGCGGCATTTTGCCTTCCTGTTTTTGCTCACC
CAGAAACGCTGGTGAAAGTAAAAGATGCTGAAGATCAGTTGGGTGCACGAGTGGGTTACATCGAACTGGA
TCTCAACAGCGGTAAGATCCTTGAGAGTTTTCGCCCCGAAGAACGTTTTCCAATGATGAGCACTTTTAAA
GTTCTGCTATGTGGCGCGGTATTATCCCGTATTGACGCCGGGCAAGAGCAACTCGGTCGCCGCATACACT
ATTCTCAGAATGACTTGGTTGAGTACTCACCAGTCACAGAAAAGCATCTTACGGATGGCATGACAGTAAG
AGAATTATGCAGTGCTGCCATAACCATGAGTGATAACACTGCGGCCAACTTACTTCTGACAACGATCGGA
GGACCGAAGGAGCTAACCGCTTTTTTGCACAACATGGGGGATCATGTAACTCGCCTTGATCGTTGGGAAC
CGGAGCTGAATGAAGCCATACCAAACGACGAGCGTGACACCACGATGCCTGTAGCAATGGCAACAACGTT
GCGCAAACTATTAACTGGCGAACTACTTACTCTAGCTTCCCGGCAACAATTAATAGACTGGATGGAGGCG
GATAAAGTTGCAGGACCACTTCTGCGCTCGGCCCTTCCGGCTGGCTGGTTTATTGCTGATAAATCTGGAG
CCGGTGAGCGTGGGTCTCGCGGTATCATTGCAGCACTGGGGCCAGATGGTAAGCCCTCCCGTATCGTAGT
TATCTACACGACGGGGAGTCAGGCAACTATGGATGAACGAAATAGACAGATCGCTGAGATAGGTGCCTCA
CTGATTAAGCATTGGTAACTGTCAGACCAAGTTTACTCATATATACTTTAGATTGATTTAAAACTTCATT
TTTAATTTAAAAGGATCTAGGTGAAGATCCTTTTTGATAATCTCATGACCAAAATCCCTTAACGTGAGTT
TTCGTTCCACTGAGCGTCAGACCCCGTAGAAAAGATCAAAGGATCTTCTTGAGATCCTTTTTTTCTGCGC
GTAATCTGCTGCTTGCAAACAAAAAAACCACCGCTACCAGCGGTGGTTTGTTTGCCGGATCAAGAGCTAC
CAACTCTTTTTCCGAAGGTAACTGGCTTCAGCAGAGCGCAGATACCAAATACTGTTCTTCTAGTGTAGCC
GTAGTTAGGCCACCACTTCAAGAACTCTGTAGCACCGCCTACATACCTCGCTCTGCTAATCCTGTTACCA
GTGGCTGCTGCCAGTGGCGATAAGTCGTGTCTTACCGGGTTGGACTCAAGACGATAGTTACCGGATAAGG
CGCAGCGGTCGGGCTGAACGGGGGGTTCGTGCACACAGCCCAGCTTGGAGCGAACGACCTACACCGAACT
GAGATACCTACAGCGTGAGCTATGAGAAAGCGCCACGCTTCCCGAAGGGAGAAAGGCGGACAGGTATCCG
GTAAGCGGCAGGGTCGGAACAGGAGAGCGCACGAGGGAGCTTCCAGGGGGAAACGCCTGGTATCTTTATA
GTCCTGTCGGGTTTCGCCACCTCTGACTTGAGCGTCGATTTTTGTGATGCTCGTCAGGGGGGCGGAGCCT
ATGGAAAAACGCCAGCAACGCGGCCTTTTTACGGTTCCTGGCCTTTTGCTGGCCTTTTGCTCACATGTTC
TTTCCTGCGTTATCCCCTGATTCTGTGGATAACCGTATTACCGCCTTTGAGTGAGCTGATACCGCTCGCC
GCAGCCGAACGACCGAGCGCAGCGAGTCAGTGAGCGAGGAAGCGGAAGAGCGCCCAATACGCAAACCGCC
TCTCCCCGCGCGTTGGCCGATTCATTAATGCAGCTGGCACGACAGGTTTCCCGACTGGAAAGCGGGCAGT
GAGCGCAACGCAATTAATGTGAGTTAGCTCACTCATTAGGCACCCCAGGCTTTACACTTTATGCTTCCGG
CTCGTATGTTGTGTGGAATTGTGAGCGGATAACAATTTCACACAGGAAACAGCTATGACCATGATTACGC
CAAGCTTGCATGCATTTAAATCATTACGACCGAGATTCCCGGGTAATAACTGATATAATTAAATTGAAGC
TCTAATTTGTGAGTTTAGTATACATGCATTTACTTATAATACAGTTTTTTAGTTTTGCTGGCCGCATCTT
CTCAAATATGCTTCCCAGCCTGCTTTTCTGTAACGTTCACCCTCTACCTTAGCATCCCTTCCCTTTGCAA
AT
